>Addgene plasmid #201192 | M2e-noro-VLP | addgene full sequence | sequence record 422105 | Addgene NGS Result
CTAAATTGTAAGCGTTAATATTTTGTTAAAATTCGCGTTAAATTTTTGTTAAATCAGCTCATTTTTTAAC
CAATAGGCCGAAATCGGCAAAATCCCTTATAAATCAAAAGAATAGACCGAGATAGGGTTGAGTGGCCGCT
ACAGGGCGCTCCCATTCGCCATTCAGGCTGCGCAACTGTTGGGAAGGGCGTTTCGGTGCGGGCCTCTTCG
CTATTACGCCAGCTGGCGAAAGGGGGATGTGCTGCAAGGCGATTAAGTTGGGTAACGCCAGGGTTTTCCC
AGTCACGACGTTGTAAAACGACGGCCAGTGAGCGCGACGTAATACGACTCACTATAGGGCGAATTGGCGG
AAGGCCGTCAAGGCCGTGACGTTAAAACTATTAAGCCATCCAATCGACCGTTAGTCGAATCAGGACCGCT
GGTGCGAGAAGCCGCGAAGTATGGCGAATGCATCGTATAACGTGTGGAGTCCGCTCATTAGAGCGTCATG
TTTAGACAAGAAAGCTACATATTTAATTGATCCCGATGATTTTATTGATAAATTGACCCTAACTCCATAC
ACGGTATTCTACAATGGCGGGGTTTTGGTCAAAATTTCCGGACTGCGATTGTACATGCTGTTAACGGCTC
CGCCCACTATTAATGAAATTAAAAATTCCAATTTTAAAAAACGCAGCAAGAGAAACATTTGTATGAAAGA
ATGCGTAGAAGGAAAGAAAAATGTCGTGGACATGCTGAACAACAAGATTAATATGCCTCCGTGTATAAAA
AAAATATTGAACGATTTGAAAGAAAACAATGTACCGCGCGGCGGTATGTACAGGAAGAGGTTTATACTAA
ACTGTTACATTGCAAACGTGGTTTCGTGTGCCAAGTGTGAAAACCGATGTTTAATCAAGGCTCTGACGCA
TTTCTACAACCACGACTCCAAGTGTGTGGGTGAAGTCATGCATCTTTTAATCAAATCCCAAGATGTGTAT
AAACCACCAAACTGCCAAAAAATGAAAACTGTGGACAAGCTCTGTCCGTTTGCTGGCAACTGCAAGGGTC
TCAATCCTATTTGTAATTATTGAATAATAAAACAATTATAAATGCTAAATTTGTTTTTTATTAACGATAC
AAACCAAACGCAACAAGAACATTTGTAGTATTATCTATAATTGAAAACGCGTAGTTATAATCGCTGAGGT
AATATTTAAAATCATTTTCAAATGATTCACAGTTAATTTGCGACAATATAATTTTATTTTCACATAAACT
AGACGCCTTGTCGTCTTCTTCTTCGTATTCCTTCTCTTTTTCATTTTTCTCCTCATAAAAATTAACATAG
TTATTATCGTATCCATATATGTATCTATCGTATAGAGTAAATTTTTTGTTGTCATAAATATATATGTCTT
TTTTAATGGGGTGTATAGTACCGCTGCGCATAGTTTTTCTGTAATTTACAACAGTGCTATTTTCTGGTAG
TTCTTCGGAGTGTGTTGCTTTAATTATTAAATTTATATAATCAATGAATTTGGGATCGTCGGTTTTGTAC
AATATGTTGCCTCTAGAATACTGCAGTGAGCGGCCGCCAAAGGCCTGTTGAGCTCTATGAATTCTAGAGA
TCTGTGATTGTAAATAAAATGTAATTTACAGTATAGTATTTTAATTAATATACAAATGATTTGATAATAA
TTCTTATTTAACTATAATATATTGTGTTGGGTTGAATTAAAGGTCCCGGCATCCTCAAATGCATAATTTC
ATAGTCCCCCTTGTTGTAAGTGATGCGTATTTCTGAATCTTTGTAAAATAGCACACAAGACTCCAACGCG
TTTGGCGTTTTATTTTCTTGCTCGACTCTAGGATATCATGGAGATAATTAAAATGATAACCATCTCGCAA
ATAAATAAGTATTTTACTGTTTTCGTAACAGTTTTGTAATAAAAAAACCTATAAATATAGGATCCATGAA
GATGGCTTCCAGCGACGCTAACCCTTCCGACGGTTCTGCTGCTAACCTGGTGCCTGAAGTGAACAACGAA
GTGATGGCTCTGGAACCCGTCGTGGGTGCTGCTATTGCTGCTCCTGTGGCTGGACAGCAGAACGTGATCG
ACCCCTGGATTCGTAACAACTTCGTGCAGGCTCCCGGTGGCGAGTTCACTGTTAGTCCTAGAAACGCTCC
CGGCGAGATCCTTTGGAGTGCTCCTTTGGGTCCCGACTTGAACCCCTACCTGTCTCACCTGGCTCGTATG
TACAACGGTTACGCTGGTGGTTTCGAGGTGCAAGTGATCCTGGCTGGAAACGCTTTCACCGCTGGCAAAG
TGATCTTCGCTGCTGTGCCTCCTAACTTCCCTACCGAGGGACTGTCCCCTAGCCAAGTGACTATGTTCCC
TCACATCGTGGTGGACGTGCGTCAGTTGGAACCTGTGCTGATCCCTCTGCCTGACGTGCGCAACAACTTC
TACCACTACAACCAGTCTAACGACCCCACCATCAAGCTGATCGCTATGCTGTACACCCCTCTGCGTGCTA
ACAACGCTGGCGACGACGTGTTCACTGTGTCCTGCAGAGTGCTGACCCGTCCTTCTCCTGACTTCGACTT
CATCTTCCTGGTGCCACCTACCGTCGAGTCCCGTACC
[900 nt withheld, positions 2628-3527]
TACACCCTGGCTCCTATGGGCAACGGAACTGGTAGACGTCGTGCTGTGACTAGTGGTGGTATGTCTTTGC
TCACGGAGGTGGAGACACCCATCAGGAACGAGTGGGGTTGCCGATGTAATGACTCCTCGGATTAAAAGCT
TATTAATAAAACACGATACATTGTTATTAGTACATTTATTAAGCGCTAGATTCTGTGCGTTGTTGATTTA
CAGACAATTGTTGTACGTATTTTAATAATTCATTAAATTTATAATCTTTAGGGTGGTATGTTAGAGCGAA
AATCAAATGATTTTCAGCGTCTTTATATCTGAATTTAAATATTAAATCCTCAATAGATTTGTAAAATAGG
TTTCGATTAGTTTCAAACAAGGGTTGTTTTTCCGAACCGATGGCTGGACTATCTAATGGATTTTCGCTCA
ACGCCACAAAACTTGCCAAATCTTGTAGCAGCAATCTAGCTTTGTCGATATTCGTTTGTGTTTTGTTTTG
TAATAAAGGTTCGACGTCGTTCAAAATATTATGCGCTTTTGTATTTCTTTCATCACTGTCGTTAGTGTAC
AATTGACTCGACGTAAACACGTTAAATAACGCTTGGACATATTTAACATCGGGCGTGTTAGCTTTATTAG
GCCGATTATCGTCGTCGTCCCAACCCTCGTCGTTAGAAGTTGCTTCCGAAGACGATTTTGCCATAGCCAC
ACGACGCCTATTAATTGTGTCGGCTAACACGTCCGCGATCAAATTTGTAGTTGAGCTTTTTGGGCCTCAT
GGGCCTTCCGCTCACTGCCCGCTTTCCAGTCGGGAAACCTGTCGTGCCAGCTGCATTAACATGGTCATAG
CTGTTTCCTTGCGTATTGGGCGCTCTCCGCTTCCTCGCTCACTGACTCGCTGCGCTCGGTCGTTCGGGTA
AAGCCTGGGGTGCCTAATGAGCAAAAGGCCAGCAAAAGGCCAGGAACCGTAAAAAGGCCGCGTTGCTGGC
GTTTTTCCATAGGCTCCGCCCCCCTGACGAGCATCACAAAAATCGACGCTCAAGTCAGAGGTGGCGAAAC
CCGACAGGACTATAAAGATACCAGGCGTTTCCCCCTGGAAGCTCCCTCGTGCGCTCTCCTGTTCCGACCC
TGCCGCTTACCGGATACCTGTCCGCCTTTCTCCCTTCGGGAAGCGTGGCGCTTTCTCATAGCTCACGCTG
TAGGTATCTCAGTTCGGTGTAGGTCGTTCGCTCCAAGCTGGGCTGTGTGCACGAACCCCCCGTTCAGCCC
GACCGCTGCGCCTTATCCGGTAACTATCGTCTTGAGTCCAACCCGGTAAGACACGACTTATCGCCACTGG
CAGCAGCCACTGGTAACAGGATTAGCAGAGCGAGGTATGTAGGCGGTGCTACAGAGTTCTTGAAGTGGTG
GCCTAACTACGGCTACACTAGAAGAACAGTATTTGGTATCTGCGCTCTGCTGAAGCCAGTTACCTTCGGA
AAAAGAGTTGGTAGCTCTTGATCCGGCAAACAAACCACCGCTGGTAGCGGTGGTTTTTTTGTTTGCAAGC
AGCAGATTACGCGCAGAAAAAAAGGATCTCAAGAAGATCCTTTGATCTTTTCTACGGGGTCTGACGCTCA
GTGGAACGAAAACTCACGTTAAGGGATTTTGGTCATGAGATTATCAAAAAGGATCTTCACCTAGATCCTT
TTAAATTAAAAATGAAGTTTTAAATCAATCTAAAGTATATATGAGTAAACTTGGTCTGACAGTTACCAAT
GCTTAATCAGTGAGGCACCTATCTCAGCGATCTGTCTATTTCGTTCATCCATAGTTGCCTGACTCCCCGT
CGTGTAGATAACTACGATACGGGAGGGCTTACCATCTGGCCCCAGTGCTGCAATGATACCGCGAGAACCA
CGCTCACCGGCTCCAGATTTATCAGCAATAAACCAGCCAGCCGGAAGGGCCGAGCGCAGAAGTGGTCCTG
CAACTTTATCCGCCTCCATCCAGTCTATTAATTGTTGCCGGGAAGCTAGAGTAAGTAGTTCGCCAGTTAA
TAGTTTGCGCAACGTTGTTGCCATTGCTACAGGCATCGTGGTGTCACGCTCGTCGTTTGGTATGGCTTCA
TTCAGCTCCGGTTCCCAACGATCAAGGCGAGTTACATGATCCCCCATGTTGTGCAAAAAAGCGGTTAGCT
CCTTCGGTCCTCCGATCGTTGTCAGAAGTAAGTTGGCCGCAGTGTTATCACTCATGGTTATGGCAGCACT
GCATAATTCTCTTACTGTCATGCCATCCGTAAGATGCTTTTCTGTGACTGGTGAGTACTCAACCAAGTCA
TTCTGAGAATAGTGTATGCGGCGACCGAGTTGCTCTTGCCCGGCGTCAATACGGGATAATACCGCGCCAC
ATAGCAGAACTTTAAAAGTGCTCATCATTGGAAAACGTTCTTCGGGGCGAAAACTCTCAAGGATCTTACC
GCTGTTGAGATCCAGTTCGATGTAACCCACTCGTGCACCCAACTGATCTTCAGCATCTTTTACTTTCACC
AGCGTTTCTGGGTGAGCAAAAACAGGAAGGCAAAATGCCGCAAAAAAGGGAATAAGGGCGACACGGAAAT
GTTGAATACTCATACTCTTCCTTTTTCAATATTATTGAAGCATTTATCAGGGTTATTGTCTCATGAGCGG
ATACATATTTGAATGTATTTAGAAAAATAAACAAATAGGGGTTCCGCGCACATTTCCCCGAAAAGTGCCA
C
Features (pLannotate 1.2.2; 16 found; start..end, strand, type, name):
      3..134     -  rep_origin     M13 ori (fragment): M13 bacteriophage origin of replication; arrow indicates direction of (+) strand synthesis
    155..311     -  CDS            lacZα (fragment): LacZα fragment of β-galactosidase; lacZ fragment
    320..338     +  promoter       T7 promoter: promoter for bacteriophage T7 RNA polymerase
    441..1070    +  CDS            LEF-2: LEF2_NPVAC - Experimental evidence at protein level: Swiss-Prot protein existence level 1. Plays an essential role in viral DNA replication. Does not seem to participate in the initiation step but is rather important for the amplification of DNA. Also required for expression from the vp39 and polh promoters. From Autographa californica nuclear polyhedrosis virus (AcMNPV).
   1111..1551    +  CDS            ORF603 (fragment): baculovirus ORF603 protein
   1616..1725    -  promoter       p10 promoter: baculovirus promoter for expression in insect cells
   1715..1822    -  CDS            P26 (fragment): POXIN_NPVOP - Protein inferred from homology: Swiss-Prot protein existence level 3. Nuclease that cleaves host 2',3'-cGAMP. From Orgyia pseudotsugata multicapsid polyhedrosis virus (OpMNPV).
   1855..1946    +  promoter       polyhedrin promoter: polh from Autographa californica; promoter for the baculovirus polyhedrin gene
   1956..3572    +  CDS            CAPSD_LORDV (sequence partly withheld): Protein inferred from homology: Swiss-Prot protein existence level 3. Soluble capsid protein may play a role in viral immunoevasion. From Lordsdale virus (strain GII/Human/United Kingdom/Lordsdale/1993) (Human enteric calicivirus) (Hu/NV/LD/1993/UK).
   3588..3659    +  CDS            M (fragment): M2_I33A0 - Experimental evidence at protein level: Swiss-Prot protein existence level 1. Forms a proton-selective ion channel that is necessary for the efficient release of the viral genome during virus entry. After attaching to the cell surface, the virion enters the cell by endocytosis. Acidification of the endosome triggers M2 ion channel activity. The influx of protons into virion interior is believed to disrupt interactions between the viral ribonucleoprotein (RNP), matrix protein 1 (M1), and lipid bilayers, thereby freeing the viral genome from interaction with viral proteins and enablin
   3677..4049    +  3'UTR          polyhedrin 3' UTR: 3' UTR from the Autographa californica nucleopolyhedrovirus polyhedrin gene (Suzuki et al., 2006)
   4309..4356    -  CDS            lacI (fragment): lac repressor; lacI; The lac repressor binds to the lac operator to inhibit transcription in E. coli. This inhibition can be relieved by adding lactose or isopropyl-β-D-thiogalactopyranoside (IPTG).
   4393..4433    -  rep_origin     RSF ori (fragment): Plasmids containing the RSF 1030 origin of replication can be propagated in E. coli cells that contain additional plasmids with compatible origins.
   4511..5099    -  rep_origin     ori: high-copy-number ColE1/pMB1/pBR322/pUC origin of replication
   5270..6130    -  CDS            AmpR: β-lactamase; bla; confers resistance to ampicillin, carbenicillin, and related antibiotics
   6131..6235    -  promoter       AmpR promoter: bla
