[The description below was written by a language model from this plasmid's Addgene catalogue record and pLannotate feature annotations shown in this document.]
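Description:
M2e-noro-VLP is an insect-cell expression construct built on the pOET5.1 baculovirus transfer vector, with a total size of about 6.3 kb. In E. coli it is maintained through a high-copy ColE1/pUC-type origin and selected with ampicillin via the β-lactamase gene and its native promoter. The annotation also picks up short remnants of an M13 origin, lacZα, lacI, an RSF origin and a T7 promoter, which appear to be backbone leftovers rather than functional parts of the design.

The payload is a roughly 1.7 kb synthetic insert cloned between BamHI and HindIII sites. It encodes a human norovirus capsid protein, which the annotation matches by homology to the genogroup II Lordsdale virus capsid. This is fused at its C terminus to the extracellular domain peptide (M2e) of the influenza A M2 ion channel protein. The fusion sits downstream of the AcMNPV polyhedrin promoter, a very late baculoviral promoter, and is followed by the polyhedrin 3′ UTR. A p10 promoter lies in the opposite orientation upstream, but no coding sequence is annotated as being driven by it. The cassette is preceded by the baculoviral sequences LEF-2 and a partial ORF603. Sequences of this kind in transfer vectors generally serve as homology for recombination into the polyhedrin locus of a baculovirus genome to generate recombinant virus.

According to the record, the construct is used to produce norovirus-like particles decorated with M2e in insect cells. The capsid protein self-assembles and displays the conserved influenza epitope by direct genetic fusion. The associated study compared this format with SpyTag/SpyCatcher-mediated display as an influenza vaccine candidate.
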