Addgene plasmid #201192: M2e-noro-VLP
Purpose: Expresses noro-VLP decorated with influenza M2e in insect cells
Depositing lab: Vesa Hytönen. Depositing organization: Tampere University, BioMediTech. Publication: SpyTag/SpyCatcher display of influenza M2e peptide on norovirus-like particle provides stronger immunization than direct genetic fusion. Lampinen V, Grohn S, Soppela S, Blazevic V, Hytonen VP, Hankaniemi MM. Front Cell Infect Microbiol. 2023 Jun 22;13:1216364. doi: 10.3389/fcimb.2023.1216364. eCollection 2023. PubMed 37424789.
Backbone
  Vector backbone: pOET5.1
  Backbone manufacturer: Oxford Expression Technologies
  Backbone size w/o insert (bp): 4573
  Total vector size (bp): 6258
  Vector type: Insect Expression
Growth in bacteria
  Bacterial resistance: Ampicillin, 100 μg/mL
  Growth temperature: 37°C
  Growth strain: DH5alpha
  Copy number: Unknown
Gene/Insert
  Gene/Insert name: M2e-noro-VLP (alt name: Noro-M2e)
  Species: H. sapiens (human); Human norovirus, Human influenza virus
  Insert size (bp): 1685
  GenBank ID: AFV08795
  Promoter: Polyhedrin
  Tag / fusion protein: Influenza M2e peptide (C terminal on insert)
  Cloning method: Restriction Enzyme; 5′ cloning site BamHI (not destroyed); 3′ cloning site HindIII (not destroyed)
  Sequencing primers: 5′ taagtattttactgttttcgtaacagttttgtaataaaaaaacct; 3′ agaatctagcgcttaataaatgtactaataacaatgtatcg
Resource information
  A portion of this plasmid was derived from a plasmid made by: Gene synthesis and subcloning was done as service at Genscript, USA.
Terms and licenses: Academic/Nonprofit Terms; Industry Terms: Not Available to Industry
How to cite: M2e-noro-VLP was a gift from Vesa Hytönen (Addgene plasmid # 201192 ; http://n2t.net/addgene:201192 ; RRID:Addgene_201192)
